>Addgene plasmid #118054 | p6xAP-1_RE | addgene full sequence | sequence record 240985 | Addgene NGS Result
GACCGAGCGCAGCGAGTCAGTGAGCGAGGAAGCGGAAGAGCGCCCAATACGCAAACCGCCTCTCCCCGCG
CGTTGGCCGATTCATTAATGCAGCTGGCACGACAGGTTTCCCGACTGGAAAGCGGGCAGTGAGCGCAACG
CAATTAATGTGAGTTAGCTCACTCATTAGGCACCCCAGGCTTTACACTTTATGCTTCCGGCTCGTATGTT
GTGTGGAATTGTGAGCGGATAACAATTTCACACAGGAAACAGCTATGACCATGATTACGCCAAGCTATTT
AGGTGACACTATAGAATACTCAAGCTATGCATCCAACGCGTTGGGAGCTCTCCCATATGGTCGACCTGCA
GGCGGCCGCGAATTCACTAGTGATTGGGCGATGAGTGGTCTCGGGGAGCATGCCTGAGTCACTGACTCAC
TGAGTCACTGACTCACTGAGTCACTGACTCACTCCCGAGACCACTCATCGCCCAATCGAATTCCCGCGGC
CGCCATGGCGGCCGGGAGCATGCGACGTCGGGCCCAATTCGCCCTATAGTGAGTCGTATTACAATTCACT
GGCCGTCGTTTTACAACGTCGTGACTGGGAAAACCCTGGCGTTACCCAACTTAATCGCCTTGCAGCACAT
CCCCCTTTCGCCAGCTGGCGTAATAGCGAAGAGGCCCGCACCGATCGCCCTTCCCAACAGTTGCGCAGCC
TGAATGGCGAATGG
[124 nt withheld, positions 715-838]
C
[91 nt withheld, positions 840-930]
AGGGTGATGGTTCACGTAGTGGGCCAGCGCCCTGATAGACGGTTTTTCGCCCTTTGACGTTGGAGTCCAC
GTTCTTT
[37 nt withheld, positions 1008-1044]
ACCCTATCTCGGTCTATTCTTTTGATTTATAAGGGATTTTGCCGATTTCGGCCTATTGGTTAAAAAATGA
GCTGATTTAACAAAAATTTAACGCGAATTTTAACAAAATATTAACGCTTACAATTTCCTGATGCGGTATT
TTCTCCTTACGCATCTGTGCGGTATTTCACACCGCATCAGGTGGCACTTTTCGGGGAAATGTGCGCGGAA
CCCCTATTTGTTTATTTTTCTAAATACATTCAAATATGTATCCGCTCATGAGACAATAACCCTGATAAAT
GCTTCAATAATATTGAAAAAGGAAGAGTATGAGTATTCAACATTTCCGTGTCGCCCTTATTCCCTTTTTT
GCGGCATTTTGCCTTCCTGTTTTTGCTCACCCAGAAACGCTGGTGAAAGTAAAAGATGCTGAAGATCAGT
TGGGTGCACGAGTGGGTTACATCGAACTGGATCTCAACAGCGGTAAGATCCTTGAGAGTTTTCGCCCCGA
AGAACGTTTTCCAATGATGAGCACTTTTAAAGTTCTGCTATGTGGCGCGGTATTATCCCGTATTGACGCC
GGGCAAGAGCAACTCGGTCGCCGCATACACTATTCTCAGAATGACTTGGTTGAGTACTCACCAGTCACAG
AAAAGCATCTTACGGATGGCATGACAGTAAGAGAATTATGCAGTGCTGCCATAACCATGAGTGATAACAC
TGCGGCCAACTTACTTCTGACAACGATCGGAGGACCGAAGGAGCTAACCGCTTTTTTGCACAACATGGGG
GATCATGTAACTCGCCTTGATCGTTGGGAACCGGAGCTGAATGAAGCCATACCAAACGACGAGCGTGACA
CCACGATGCCTGTAGCAATGGCAACAACGTTGCGCAAACTATTAACTGGCGAACTACTTACTCTAGCTTC
CCGGCAACAATTAATAGACTGGATGGAGGCGGATAAAGTTGCAGGACCACTTCTGCGCTCGGCCCTTCCG
GCTGGCTGGTTTATTGCTGATAAATCTGGAGCCGGTGAGCGTGGGTCGCGCGGTATCATTGCAGCACTGG
GGCCAGATGGTAAGCCCTCCCGTATCGTAGTTATCTACACGACGGGGAGTCAGGCAACTATGGATGAACG
AAATAGACAGATCGCTGAGATAGGTGCCTCACTGATTAAGCATTGGTAACTGTCAGACCAAGTTTACTCA
TATATACTTTAGATTGATTTAAAACTTCATTTTTAATTTAAAAGGATCTAGGTGAAGATCCTTTTTGATA
ATCTCATGACCAAAATCCCTTAACGTGAGTTTTCGTTCCACTGAGCGTCAGACCCCGTAGAAAAGATCAA
AGGATCTTCTTGAGATCCTTTTTTTCTGCGCGTAATCTGCTGCTTGCAAACAAAAAAACCACCGCTACCA
GCGGTGGTTTGTTTGCCGGATCAAGAGCTACCAACTCTTTTTCCGAAGGTAACTGGCTTCAGCAGAGCGC
AGATACCAAATACTGTTCTTCTAGTGTAGCCGTAGTTAGGCCACCACTTCAAGAACTCTGTAGCACCGCC
TACATACCTCGCTCTGCTAATCCTGTTACCAGTGGCTGCTGCCAGTGGCGATAAGTCGTGTCTTACCGGG
TTGGACTCAAGACGATAGTTACCGGATAAGGCGCAGCGGTCGGGCTGAACGGGGGGTTCGTGCACACAGC
CCAGCTTGGAGCGAACGACCTACACCGAACTGAGATACCTACAGCGTGAGCTATGAGAAAGCGCCACGCT
TCCCGAAGGGAGAAAGGCGGACAGGTATCCGGTAAGCGGCAGGGTCGGAACAGGAGAGCGCACGAGGGAG
CTTCCAGGGGGAAACGCCTGGTATCTTTATAGTCCTGTCGGGTTTCGCCACCTCTGACTTGAGCGTCGAT
TTTTGTGATGCTCGTCAGGGGGGCGGAGCCTATGGAAAAACGCCAGCAACGCGGCCTTTTTACGGTTCCT
GGCCTTTTGCTGGCCTTTTGCTCACATGTTCTTTCCTGCGTTATCCCCTGATTCTGTGGATAACCGTATT
ACCGCCTTTGAGTGAGCTGATACCGCTCGCCGCAGCCGAAC
Features (pLannotate 1.2.2; 14 found; start..end, strand, type, name):
      1..38      +  rep_origin     RSF ori (fragment): Plasmids containing the RSF 1030 origin of replication can be propagated in E. coli cells that contain additional plasmids with compatible origins.
     40..132     +  CDS            lacI (fragment): lac repressor; lacI; The lac repressor binds to the lac operator to inhibit transcription in E. coli. This inhibition can be relieved by adding lactose or isopropyl-β-D-thiogalactopyranoside (IPTG).
    145..166     +  protein_bind   CAP binding site: CAP binding activates transcription in the presence of cAMP. E. coli catabolite activator protein
    181..211     +  promoter       lac promoter: promoter for the E. coli lac operon
    219..235     +  protein_bind   lac operator: The lac repressor binds to the lac operator to inhibit transcription in E. coli. This inhibition can be relieved by adding lactose or isopropyl-β-D-thiogalactopyranoside (IPTG). lac repressor encoded by lacI
    277..295     +  promoter       SP6 promoter: promoter for bacteriophage SP6 RNA polymerase
    307..369     +  CDS            VESPI_VESMG (fragment): Experimental evidence at protein level: Swiss-Prot protein existence level 1. Shows contractile activity on isolated ileum smooth muscle. From Vespa magnifica (Hornet).
    533..551     -  promoter       T7 promoter: promoter for bacteriophage T7 RNA polymerase
    554..711     +  CDS            lacZα (fragment): LacZα fragment of β-galactosidase; lacZ fragment
    715..1170    +  rep_origin     f1 ori (sequence partly withheld): f1 bacteriophage origin of replication; arrow indicates direction of (+) strand synthesis
   1171..1221    -  misc_feature   bom (fragment): basis of mobility region from pBR322
   1248..1352    +  promoter       AmpR promoter: bla
   1353..2213    +  CDS            AmpR: β-lactamase; bla; confers resistance to ampicillin, carbenicillin, and related antibiotics
   2384..2972    +  rep_origin     ori: high-copy-number ColE1/pMB1/pBR322/pUC origin of replication
