[The description below was written by a language model from this plasmid's Addgene catalogue record and pLannotate feature annotations shown in this document.]
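Description:
p6xAP-1_RE is a GoldenBraid "GBPart" domestication plasmid: a small (about 3.1 kb) pUPD-based entry vector that stores a single standardized DNA part rather than a complete expression unit. The part is a 58 bp synthetic operator/response element made up of six copies of the binding motif for the human transcription factor AP-1. It was inserted through BsmBI sites that were destroyed during cloning, and the depositor notes that it can be released with BsaI. This matches the Type IIS logic of modular assembly, in which a domesticated part is excised with defined overhangs and joined to other parts in a destination vector.

The backbone is a conventional high-copy E. coli cloning plasmid. It carries a ColE1/pUC-type origin, an ampicillin resistance gene (β-lactamase) under its own promoter, and an f1 phage origin. The cloning region lies within a lac promoter/operator and lacZα fragment context and is flanked by SP6 and T7 phage promoters. The short "hornet peptide" CDS annotated between these promoters sits where the insert would be expected and is probably a spurious similarity hit on the repeated motifs. The brief RSF ori, lacI and bom fragments likewise look like backbone remnants or chance matches rather than functional elements.

Although catalogued under mammalian expression, the plasmid contains no minimal promoter, reporter or polyadenylation signal, so it is not functional on its own in mammalian cells. According to the record, it is a building block for synthetic pathway-responsive reporters. The associated work concerns multiplexed luciferase assays that monitor several cellular pathways at once, where an AP-1 response element would confer AP-1-dependent transcription on an assembled reporter unit.
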