Addgene plasmid #118054: p6xAP-1_RE
Purpose: GBPart - Operator/DNA Response element - 6 copies of the AP-1 binding motif
Depositing lab: Koen Venken. Depositing organization: Baylor College of Medicine. Publication: Examining multiple cellular pathways at once using multiplex hextuple luciferase assaying. Sarrion-Perdigones A, Chang L, Gonzalez Y, Gallego-Flores T, Young DW, Venken KJT. Nat Commun. 2019 Dec 13;10(1):5710. doi: 10.1038/s41467-019-13651-y. PubMed 31836712.
Backbone
  Vector backbone: pUPD
  Backbone manufacturer: Diego Orzaez Lab
  Backbone size w/o insert (bp): 3057
  Total vector size (bp): 3115
  Vector type: Mammalian Expression, Synthetic Biology
Growth in bacteria
  Bacterial resistance: Ampicillin, 100 μg/mL
  Growth temperature: 37°C
  Growth strain: DH5alpha
  Copy number: High Copy
Gene/Insert
  Gene/Insert name: 6 copies of the AP-1 binding motif (alt name: 6xAP-1)
  Species: H. sapiens (human), Synthetic
  Insert size (bp): 58
  Cloning method: Restriction Enzyme; 5′ cloning site BsmBI (destroyed during cloning); 3′ cloning site BsmBI (destroyed during cloning)
  Sequencing primers: 5′ gtaaaacgacggccagt; 3′ gtcatagctgtttcctg
Terms and licenses: Academic/Nonprofit Terms; Industry Terms: Not Available to Industry
Depositor comments: Insert can be released with BsaI
How to cite: p6xAP-1_RE was a gift from Koen Venken (Addgene plasmid # 118054 ; http://n2t.net/addgene:118054 ; RRID:Addgene_118054)
